Addgene plasmid #158314: pLKO_Ollas.AU1.C_NGFR
Purpose: Protein Barcode (Pro-Code) for vector/cell tracking. Contains U6 trRNA cassette for sgRNA cloning. Enables phenotypic CRISPR screens at a single cell resolution (using cytometry).
Depositing lab: Brian Brown. Depositing organization: Icahn School of Medicine at Mount Sinai. Publication: Protein Barcodes Enable High-Dimensional Single-Cell CRISPR Screens. Wroblewska A, Dhainaut M, Ben-Zvi B, Rose SA, Park ES, Amir ED, Bektesevic A, Baccarini A, Merad M, Rahman AH, Brown BD. Cell. 2018 Nov 1;175(4):1141-1155.e16. doi: 10.1016/j.cell.2018.09.022. Epub 2018 Oct 18. PubMed 30343902.
Backbone
  Vector backbone: pLKO
  Backbone size w/o insert (bp): 9000
  Vector type: Lentiviral, CRISPR
Growth in bacteria
  Bacterial resistance: Ampicillin, 100 μg/mL
  Growth temperature: 37°C
  Growth strain: NEB Stable
  Copy number: High Copy
Gene/Insert
  Gene/Insert name: Pro-Code Tagged human dNGFR
  Species: H. sapiens (human)
  Insert size (bp): 1000
  Mutation: Truncation of the signaling domain
  Entrez Gene: NGFR (a.k.a. CD271, Gp80-LNGFR, TNFRSF16, p75(NTR), p75NTR)
  Promoter: EF1a
  Tag / fusion protein: Ollas.AU1.C (N terminal on insert)
  Cloning method: Restriction Enzyme; 5′ cloning site Unknown (unknown if destroyed)
  Sequencing primers: 5′ cctttttgagtttggatcttggttcat
Terms and licenses: Academic/Nonprofit Terms; Industry Terms: Not Available to Industry
How to cite: pLKO_Ollas.AU1.C_NGFR was a gift from Brian Brown (Addgene plasmid # 158314 ; http://n2t.net/addgene:158314 ; RRID:Addgene_158314)
