[The description below was written by a language model from this plasmid's Addgene catalogue record and pLannotate feature annotations shown in this document.]
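Description:
pLKO_Ollas.AU1.C_NGFR is a lentiviral CRISPR vector built on the pLKO backbone that pairs a guide RNA expression cassette with a protein barcode ("Pro-Code") reporter. It is maintained in E. coli through a high-copy ColE1/pUC-type origin with ampicillin selection (AmpR). An f1 origin and an SV40 origin are also annotated in the backbone. The viral portion has a third-generation layout: an RSV promoter drives a truncated HIV-1 5' LTR, followed by the Ψ packaging signal with a partial gag fragment, the Rev response element and a cPPT/CTS. A second truncated LTR and an SV40 polyadenylation signal close the transfer cassette. No mammalian drug-resistance marker is annotated or listed.

Two expression units sit between the LTRs. A human U6 Pol III promoter lies immediately upstream of the S. pyogenes Cas9 guide RNA scaffold, providing the site into which an sgRNA spacer is cloned; the vector does not encode Cas9. Downstream, the EF-1α promoter expresses human NGFR truncated to remove its signaling domain (dNGFR), so it acts as an inert cell-surface scaffold, with a WPRE enhancing transcript expression. The catalogue record lists an N-terminal tag, Ollas.AU1.C, which reads as a combination of three short epitope tags; these were not annotated separately in the feature table. That epitope combination serves as the barcode. Antibody staining of transduced cells reveals which Pro-Code, and therefore which linked sgRNA, each cell carries. This permits vector and cell tracking and pooled phenotypic CRISPR screens read out at single-cell resolution by cytometry.
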