Features (pLannotate 1.2.2; 29 found; start..end, strand, type, name):
     50..290     +  promoter       U6 promoter: RNA polymerase III promoter for human U6 snRNA
    317..392     +  misc_RNA       gRNA scaffold: guide RNA scaffold for the Streptococcus pyogenes CRISPR/Cas9 system
    440..557     +  misc_feature   cPPT/CTS: central polypurine tract and central termination sequence of HIV-1
    624..690     +  CDS            small t antigen (fragment): SV40 (simian virus 40) small t antigen
    697..1875    +  promoter       EF-1α promoter: strong constitutive promoter for human elongation factor EF-1α
   1892..1917    +  misc_feature   MCS (fragment): multiple cloning site
   1930..2892    +  CDS            NGFR (fragment): TNR16_HUMAN - Also known as TNFRSF16. Experimental evidence at protein level: Swiss-Prot protein existence level 1. Low affinity receptor which can bind to NGF, BDNF, NTF3, and NTF4. Forms a heterodimeric receptor with SORCS2 that binds the precursor forms of NGF, BDNF and NTF3 with high affinity, and has much lower affinity for mature NGF and BDNF (PubMed:24908487). Plays an important role in differentiation and survival of specific neuronal populations during development (By similarity). Can mediate cell survival as well as cell death of neural cells. Plays a role in the inactivation of RHOA
   2923..3511    +  misc_feature   WPRE: woodchuck hepatitis virus posttranscriptional regulatory element
   3516..3653    +  CDS            nef (fragment): NEF_HV1LA - Experimental evidence at protein level: Swiss-Prot protein existence level 1. Extracellular Nef protein targets CD4(+) T-lymphocytes for apoptosis by interacting with CXCR4 surface receptors. From Human immunodeficiency virus type 1 group M subtype B (isolate Lai) (HIV-1).
   3639..3819    +  LTR            5' LTR (truncated): truncated 5' long terminal repeat (LTR) from HIV-1
   3891..4012    +  polyA_signal   SV40 poly(A) signal: SV40 polyadenylation signal
   4052..4187    +  rep_origin     SV40 ori: SV40 origin of replication
   4208..4226    -  promoter       T7 promoter: promoter for bacteriophage T7 RNA polymerase
   4234..4389    +  CDS            lacZα (fragment): LacZα fragment of β-galactosidase; lacZ fragment
   4394..4822    +  rep_origin     f1 ori (sequence partly withheld): f1 bacteriophage origin of replication; arrow indicates direction of (+) strand synthesis
   4875..4979    +  promoter       AmpR promoter: bla
   4980..5840    +  CDS            AmpR: β-lactamase; bla; confers resistance to ampicillin, carbenicillin, and related antibiotics
   6011..6599    +  rep_origin     ori: high-copy-number ColE1/pMB1/pBR322/pUC origin of replication
   6782..6874    +  CDS            lacI (fragment): lac repressor; lacI; The lac repressor binds to the lac operator to inhibit transcription in E. coli. This inhibition can be relieved by adding lactose or isopropyl-β-D-thiogalactopyranoside (IPTG).
   6887..6908    +  protein_bind   CAP binding site: CAP binding activates transcription in the presence of cAMP. E. coli catabolite activator protein
   6923..6953    +  promoter       lac promoter: promoter for the E. coli lac operon
   6961..6977    +  protein_bind   lac operator: The lac repressor binds to the lac operator to inhibit transcription in E. coli. This inhibition can be relieved by adding lactose or isopropyl-β-D-thiogalactopyranoside (IPTG). lac repressor encoded by lacI
   7022..7040    +  promoter       T3 promoter: promoter for bacteriophage T3 RNA polymerase
   7068..7294    +  promoter       RSV promoter: Rous sarcoma virus enhancer/promoter
   7295..7475    +  LTR            5' LTR (truncated): truncated 5' long terminal repeat (LTR) from HIV-1
   7522..7647    +  misc_feature   HIV-1 Ψ: packaging signal of human immunodeficiency virus type 1
   7631..7994    +  CDS            HIV-1 gag (fragment): gag protein from human immunodeficiency virus 1; gag
   8140..8373    +  misc_feature   RRE: The Rev response element (RRE) of HIV-1 allows for Rev-dependent mRNA export from the nucleus to the cytoplasm.
   8750..8850    +  CDS            Rev (fragment): human immunodeficiency virus 1 (HIV-1) Rev protein; rev; enhances nuclear export of unspliced and incompletely spliced viral mRNAs
>Addgene plasmid #158314 | pLKO_Ollas.AU1.C_NGFR | addgene full sequence | sequence record 329897 | Addgene NGS Result
TCGACGGTATCGATCACGAGACTAGTATCGAGCGGCCGCCCCCTTCACCGAGGGCCTATTTCCCATGATT
CCTTCATATTTGCATATACGATACAAGGCTGTTAGAGAGATAATTGGAATTAATTTGACTGTAAACACAA
AGATATTAGTACAAAATACGTGACGTAGAAAGTAATAATTTCTTGGGTAGTTTGCAGTTTTAAAATTATG
TTTTAAAATGGACTATCATATGCTTACCGTAACTTGAAAGTATTTCGATTTCTTGGCTTTATATATCTTG
TGGAAAGGACGAAACACCGGGTCTTCGAGAAGACCTGTTTTAGAGCTAGAAATAGCAAGTTAAAATAAGG
CTAGTCCGTTATCAACTTGAAAAAGTGGCACCGAGTCGGTGCTTTTTTTAATTCTCGACCTCGAGACAAA
TGGCAGTATTCATCCACAATTTTAAAAGAAAAGGGGGGATTGGGGGGTACAGTGCAGGGGAAAGAATAGT
AGACATAATAGCAACAGACATACAAACTAAAGAATTACAAAAACAAATTACAAAAATTCAAAATTTTCGG
GTTTATTACAGGGACAGCAGAGATCCACTTTGGCCGCGGCTCGAGGCGATAAGCTTTGCAAAGATGGATA
AAGTTTTAAACAGAGAGGAATCTTTGCAGCTAATGGACCTTCTAGGTCTTGAAAGGAGTGGGAATTGGCT
CCGGTGCCCGTCAGTGGGCAGAGCGCACATCGCCCACAGTCCCCGAGAAGTTGGGGGGAGGGGTCGGCAA
TTGAACCGGTGCCTAGAGAAGGTGGCGCGGGGTAAACTGGGAAAGTGATGTCGTGTACTGGCTCCGCCTT
TTTCCCGAGGGTGGGGGAGAACCGTATATAAGTGCAGTAGTCGCCGTGAACGTTCTTTTTCGCAACGGGT
TTGCCGCCAGAACACAGGTAAGTGCCGTGTGTGGTTCCCGCGGGCCTGGCCTCTTTACGGGTTATGGCCC
TTGCGTGCCTTGAATTACTTCCACCTGGCTGCAGTACGTGATTCTTGATCCCGAGCTTCGGGTTGGAAGT
GGGTGGGAGAGTTCGAGGCCTTGCGCTTAAGGAGCCCCTTCGCCTCGTGCTTGAGTTGAGGCCTGGCCTG
GGCGCTGGGGCCGCCGCGTGCGAATCTGGTGGCACCTTCGCGCCTGTCTCGCTGCTTTCGATAAGTCTCT
AGCCATTTAAAATTTTTGATGACCTGCTGCGACGCTTTTTTTCTGGCAAGATAGTCTTGTAAATGCGGGC
CAAGATCTGCACACTGGTATTTCGGTTTTTGGGGCCGCGGGCGGCGACGGGGCCCGTGCGTCCCAGCGCA
CATGTTCGGCGAGGCGGGGCCTGCGAGCGCGGCCACCGAGAATCGGACGGGGGTAGTCTCAAGCTGGCCG
GCCTGCTCTGGTGCCTGGCCTCGCGCCGCCGTGTATCGCCCCGCCCTGGGCGGCAAGGCTGGCCCGGTCG
GCACCAGTTGCGTGAGCGGAAAGATGGCCGCTTCCCGGCCCTGCTGCAGGGAGCTCAAAATGGAGGACGC
GGCGCTCGGGAGAGCGGGCGGGTGAGTCACCCACACAAAGGAAAAGGGCCTTTCCGTCCTCAGCCGTCGC
TTCATGTGACTCCACGGAGTACCGGGCGCCGTCCAGGCACCTCGATTAGTTCTCGAGCTTTTGGAGTACG
TCGTCTTTAGGTTGGGGGGAGGGGTTTTATGCGATGGAGTTTCCCCACACTGAGTGGGTGGAGACTGAAG
TTAGGCCAGCTTGGCACTTGATGTAATTCTCCTTGGAATTTGCCCTTTTTGAGTTTGGATCTTGGTTCAT
TCTCAAGCCTCAGACAGTGGTTCAAAGTTTTTTTCTTCCATTTCAGGTGTCGTGAGGAATTCTGCAGTCG
ATCGACGGTACCGCGGGCCCGGGATCCACGGTCGCCACCATGGGGGCAGGTGCCACCGGCCGCGCCATGG
ACGGGCCGCGCCTGCTGCTGTTGCTGCTTCTGGGGGTGTCCCTTGGAGGTGCCAAGGAGGCATGCAGCGG
CTTCGCCAACGAGCTGGGCCCCAGGCTGATGGGCAAGTGCGGAGGAGGCGGGGGAGGGGACACCTATCGG
TACATTGGAGGAGGCGGGGGAGGGGAGGACCAGGTGGACCCCAGGCTGATCGACGGCAAGCCCACAGGCC
TGTACACACACAGCGGTGAGTGCTGCAAAGCCTGCAACCTGGGCGAGGGTGTGGCCCAGCCTTGTGGAGC
CAACCAGACCGTGTGTGAGCCCTGCCTGGACAGCGTGACGTTCTCCGACGTGGTGAGCGCGACCGAGCCG
TGCAAGCCGTGCACCGAGTGCGTGGGGCTCCAGAGCATGTCGGCGCCGTGCGTGGAGGCCGACGACGCCG
TGTGCCGCTGCGCCTACGGCTACTACCAGGATGAGACGACTGGGCGCTGCGAGGCGTGCCGCGTGTGCGA
GGCGGGCTCGGGCCTCGTGTTCTCCTGCCAGGACAAGCAGAACACCGTGTGCGAGGAGTGCCCCGACGGC
ACGTATTCCGACGAGGCCAACCACGTGGACCCGTGCCTGCCCTGCACCGTGTGCGAGGACACCGAGCGCC
AGCTCCGCGAGTGCACACGCTGGGCCGACGCCGAGTGCGAGGAGATCCCTGGCCGTTGGATTACACGGTC
CACACCCCCAGAGGGCTCGGACAGCACAGCCCCCAGCACCCAGGAGCCTGAGGCACCTCCAGAACAAGAC
CTCATAGCCAGCACGGTGGCAGGTGTGGTGACCACAGTGATGGGCAGCTCCCAGCCCGTGGTGACCCGAG
GCACCACCGACAACCTCATCCCTGTCTATTGCTCCATCCTGGCTGCTGTGGTTGTGGGCCTTGTGGCCTA
CATAGCCTTCAAGAGGTGGAACAGGGGTATCCTCTAGAGCGGCCGCGTCGACAATCAACCTCTGGATTAC
AAAATTTGTGAAAGATTGACTGGTATTCTTAACTATGTTGCTCCTTTTACGCTATGTGGATACGCTGCTT
TAATGCCTTTGTATCATGCTATTGCTTCCCGTATGGCTTTCATTTTCTCCTCCTTGTATAAATCCTGGTT
GCTGTCTCTTTATGAGGAGTTGTGGCCCGTTGTCAGGCAACGTGGCGTGGTGTGCACTGTGTTTGCTGAC
GCAACCCCCACTGGTTGGGGCATTGCCACCACCTGTCAGCTCCTTTCCGGGACTTTCGCTTTCCCCCTCC
CTATTGCCACGGCGGAACTCATCGCCGCCTGCCTTGCCCGCTGCTGGACAGGGGCTCGGCTGTTGGGCAC
TGACAATTCCGTGGTGTTGTCGGGGAAGCTGACGTCCTTTCCATGGCTGCTCGCCTGTGTTGCCACCTGG
ATTCTGCGCGGGACGTCCTTCTGCTACGTCCCTTCGGCCCTCAATCCAGCGGACCTTCCTTCCCGCGGCC
TGCTGCCGGCTCTGCGGCCTCTTCCGCATCTTCGCCTTCGCCCTCAGACGAGTCGGATCTCCCTTTGGGC
CGCCTCCCCGCCTGGGTACCTTTAAGACCAATGACTTACAAGGCAGCTGTAGATCTTAGCCACTTTTTAA
AAGAAAAGGGGGGACTGGAAGGGCTAATTCACTCCCAACGAAGATAAGATCTGCTTTTTGCTTGTACTGG
GTCTCTCTGGTTAGACCAGATCTGAGCCTGGGAGCTCTCTGGCTAACTAGGGAACCCACTGCTTAAGCCT
CAATAAAGCTTGCCTTGAGTGCTTCAAGTAGTGTGTGCCCGTCTGTTGTGTGACTCTGGTAACTAGAGAT
CCCTCAGACCCTTTTAGTCAGTGTGGAAAATCTCTAGCAGTAGTAGTTCATGTCATCTTATTATTCAGTA
TTTATAACTTGCAAAGAAATGAATATCAGAGAGTGAGAGGAACTTGTTTATTGCAGCTTATAATGGTTAC
AAATAAAGCAATAGCATCACAAATTTCACAAATAAAGCATTTTTTTCACTGCATTCTAGTTGTGGTTTGT
CCAAACTCATCAATGTATCTTATCATGTCTGGCTCTAGCTATCCCGCCCCTAACTCCGCCCATCCCGCCC
CTAACTCCGCCCAGTTCCGCCCATTCTCCGCCCCATGGCTGACTAATTTTTTTTATTTATGCAGAGGCCG
AGGCCGCCTCGGCCTCTGAGCTATTCCAGAAGTAGTGAGGAGGCTTTTTTGGAGGCCTAGGGACGTACCC
AATTCGCCCTATAGTGAGTCGTATTACGCGCGCTCACTGGCCGTCGTTTTACAACGTCGTGACTGGGAAA
ACCCTGGCGTTACCCAACTTAATCGCCTTGCAGCACATCCCCCTTTCGCCAGCTGGCGTAATAGCGAAGA
GGCCCGCACCGATCGCCCTTCCCAACAGTTGCGCAGCCTGAATGGCGAATGGG
[124 nt withheld, positions 4394-4517]
C
[91 nt withheld, positions 4519-4609]
A
[49 nt withheld, positions 4611-4659]
CCTTTGACGTTGGAGTCCACGTTCTTT
[37 nt withheld, positions 4687-4723]
ACCCTATCTCGGTCTATTCTTTTGATTTATAAGGGATTTTGCCGATTTCGGCCTATTGGTTAAAAAATGA
GCTGATTTAACAAAAATTTAACGCGAATTTTAACAAAATATTAACGCTTACAATTTAGGTGGCACTTTTC
GGGGAAATGTGCGCGGAACCCCTATTTGTTTATTTTTCTAAATACATTCAAATATGTATCCGCTCATGAG
ACAATAACCCTGATAAATGCTTCAATAATATTGAAAAAGGAAGAGTATGAGTATTCAACATTTCCGTGTC
GCCCTTATTCCCTTTTTTGCGGCATTTTGCCTTCCTGTTTTTGCTCACCCAGAAACGCTGGTGAAAGTAA
AAGATGCTGAAGATCAGTTGGGTGCACGAGTGGGTTACATCGAACTGGATCTCAACAGCGGTAAGATCCT
TGAGAGTTTTCGCCCCGAAGAACGTTTTCCAATGATGAGCACTTTTAAAGTTCTGCTATGTGGCGCGGTA
TTATCCCGTATTGACGCCGGGCAAGAGCAACTCGGTCGCCGCATACACTATTCTCAGAATGACTTGGTTG
AGTACTCACCAGTCACAGAAAAGCATCTTACGGATGGCATGACAGTAAGAGAATTATGCAGTGCTGCCAT
AACCATGAGTGATAACACTGCGGCCAACTTACTTCTGACAACGATCGGAGGACCGAAGGAGCTAACCGCT
TTTTTGCACAACATGGGGGATCATGTAACTCGCCTTGATCGTTGGGAACCGGAGCTGAATGAAGCCATAC
CAAACGACGAGCGTGACACCACGATGCCTGTAGCAATGGCAACAACGTTGCGCAAACTATTAACTGGCGA
ACTACTTACTCTAGCTTCCCGGCAACAATTAATAGACTGGATGGAGGCGGATAAAGTTGCAGGACCACTT
CTGCGCTCGGCCCTTCCGGCTGGCTGGTTTATTGCTGATAAATCTGGAGCCGGTGAGCGTGGGTCTCGCG
GTATCATTGCAGCACTGGGGCCAGATGGTAAGCCCTCCCGTATCGTAGTTATCTACACGACGGGGAGTCA
GGCAACTATGGATGAACGAAATAGACAGATCGCTGAGATAGGTGCCTCACTGATTAAGCATTGGTAACTG
TCAGACCAAGTTTACTCATATATACTTTAGATTGATTTAAAACTTCATTTTTAATTTAAAAGGATCTAGG
TGAAGATCCTTTTTGATAATCTCATGACCAAAATCCCTTAACGTGAGTTTTCGTTCCACTGAGCGTCAGA
CCCCGTAGAAAAGATCAAAGGATCTTCTTGAGATCCTTTTTTTCTGCGCGTAATCTGCTGCTTGCAAACA
AAAAAACCACCGCTACCAGCGGTGGTTTGTTTGCCGGATCAAGAGCTACCAACTCTTTTTCCGAAGGTAA
CTGGCTTCAGCAGAGCGCAGATACCAAATACTGTTCTTCTAGTGTAGCCGTAGTTAGGCCACCACTTCAA
GAACTCTGTAGCACCGCCTACATACCTCGCTCTGCTAATCCTGTTACCAGTGGCTGCTGCCAGTGGCGAT
AAGTCGTGTCTTACCGGGTTGGACTCAAGACGATAGTTACCGGATAAGGCGCAGCGGTCGGGCTGAACGG
GGGGTTCGTGCACACAGCCCAGCTTGGAGCGAACGACCTACACCGAACTGAGATACCTACAGCGTGAGCT
ATGAGAAAGCGCCACGCTTCCCGAAGGGAGAAAGGCGGACAGGTATCCGGTAAGCGGCAGGGTCGGAACA
GGAGAGCGCACGAGGGAGCTTCCAGGGGGAAACGCCTGGTATCTTTATAGTCCTGTCGGGTTTCGCCACC
TCTGACTTGAGCGTCGATTTTTGTGATGCTCGTCAGGGGGGCGGAGCCTATGGAAAAACGCCAGCAACGC
GGCCTTTTTACGGTTCCTGGCCTTTTGCTGGCCTTTTGCTCACATGTTCTTTCCTGCGTTATCCCCTGAT
TCTGTGGATAACCGTATTACCGCCTTTGAGTGAGCTGATACCGCTCGCCGCAGCCGAACGACCGAGCGCA
GCGAGTCAGTGAGCGAGGAAGCGGAAGAGCGCCCAATACGCAAACCGCCTCTCCCCGCGCGTTGGCCGAT
TCATTAATGCAGCTGGCACGACAGGTTTCCCGACTGGAAAGCGGGCAGTGAGCGCAACGCAATTAATGTG
AGTTAGCTCACTCATTAGGCACCCCAGGCTTTACACTTTATGCTTCCGGCTCGTATGTTGTGTGGAATTG
TGAGCGGATAACAATTTCACACAGGAAACAGCTATGACCATGATTACGCCAAGCGCGCAATTAACCCTCA
CTAAAGGGAACAAAAGCTGGAGCTGCAAGCTTAATGTAGTCTTATGCAATACTCTTGTAGTCTTGCAACA
TGGTAACGATGAGTTAGCAACATGCCTTACAAGGAGAGAAAAAGCACCGTGCATGGCGATTGGTGGAAGT
AAGGTGGTACGATCGTGCCTTATTAGGAAGGCAACAGACGGGTCTGACATGGATTGGACGAACCACTGAA
TTGCCGCATTGCAGAGATATTGTATTTAAGTGCCTAGCTCGATACATAAACGGGTCTCTCTGGTTAGACC
AGATCTGAGCCTGGGAGCTCTCTGGCTAACTAGGGAACCCACTGCTTAAGCCTCAATAAAGCTTGCCTTG
AGTGCTTCAAGTAGTGTGTGCCCGTCTGTTGTGTGACTCTGGTAACTAGAGATCCCTCAGACCCTTTTAG
TCAGTGTGGAAAATCTCTAGCAGTGGCGCCCGAACAGGGACTTGAAAGCGAAAGGGAAACCAGAGGAGCT
CTCTCGACGCAGGACTCGGCTTGCTGAAGCGCGCACGGCAAGAGGCGAGGGGCGGCGACTGGTGAGTACG
CCAAAAATTTTGACTAGCGGAGGCTAGAAGGAGAGAGATGGGTGCGAGAGCGTCAGTATTAAGCGGGGGA
GAATTAGATCGCGATGGGAAAAAATTCGGTTAAGGCCAGGGGGAAAGAAAAAATATAAATTAAAACATAT
AGTATGGGCAAGCAGGGAGCTAGAACGATTCGCAGTTAATCCTGGCCTGTTAGAAACATCAGAAGGCTGT
AGACAAATACTGGGACAGCTACAACCATCCCTTCAGACAGGATCAGAAGAACTTAGATCATTATATAATA
CAGTAGCAACCCTCTATTGTGTGCATCAAAGGATAGAGATAAAAGACACCAAGGAAGCTTTAGACAAGAT
AGAGGAAGAGCAAAACAAAAGTAAGACCACCGCACAGCAAGCGGCCGCTGATCTTCAGACCTGGAGGAGG
AGATATGAGGGACAATTGGAGAAGTGAATTATATAAATATAAAGTAGTAAAAATTGAACCATTAGGAGTA
GCACCCACCAAGGCAAAGAGAAGAGTGGTGCAGAGAGAAAAAAGAGCAGTGGGAATAGGAGCTTTGTTCC
TTGGGTTCTTGGGAGCAGCAGGAAGCACTATGGGCGCAGCGTCAATGACGCTGACGGTACAGGCCAGACA
ATTATTGTCTGGTATAGTGCAGCAGCAGAACAATTTGCTGAGGGCTATTGAGGCGCAACAGCATCTGTTG
CAACTCACAGTCTGGGGCATCAAGCAGCTCCAGGCAAGAATCCTGGCTGTGGAAAGATACCTAAAGGATC
AACAGCTCCTGGGGATTTGGGGTTGCTCTGGAAAACTCATTTGCACCACTGCTGTGCCTTGGAATGCTAG
TTGGAGTAATAAATCTCTGGAACAGATTTGGAATCACACGACCTGGATGGAGTGGGACAGAGAAATTAAC
AATTACACAAGCTTAATACACTCCTTAATTGAAGAATCGCAAAACCAGCAAGAAAAGAATGAACAAGAAT
TATTGGAATTAGATAAATGGGCAAGTTTGTGGAATTGGTTTAACATAACAAATTGGCTGTGGTATATAAA
ATTATTCATAATGATAGTAGGAGGCTTGGTAGGTTTAAGAATAGTTTTTGCTGTACTTTCTATAGTGAAT
AGAGTTAGGCAGGGATATTCACCATTATCGTTTCAGACCCACCTCCCAACCCCGAGGGGACCCGACAGGC
CCGAAGGAATAGAAGAAGAAGGTGGAGAGAGAGACAGAGACAGATCCATTCGATTAGTGAACGGATC
