>Addgene plasmid #158314 | pLKO_Ollas.AU1.C_NGFR | depositor partial sequence | sequence record 305497 | Tagged NGFR
ATGGGGGCAGGTGCCACCGGCCGCGCCATGGACGGGCCGCGCCTGCTGCTGTTGCTGCTTCTGGGGGTGT
CCCTTGGAGGTGCCAAGGAGGCATGCAGCGGCTTCGCCAACGAGCTGGGCCCCAGGCTGATGGGCAAGTG
CGGAGGAGGCGGGGGAGGGGACACCTATCGGTACATTGGAGGAGGCGGGGGAGGGGAGGACCAGGTGGAC
CCCAGGCTGATCGACGGCAAGCCCACAGGCCTGTACACACACAGCGGTGAGTGCTGCAAAGCCTGCAACC
TGGGCGAGGGTGTGGCCCAGCCTTGTGGAGCCAACCAGACCGTGTGTGAGCCCTGCCTGGACAGCGTGAC
GTTCTCCGACGTGGTGAGCGCGACCGAGCCGTGCAAGCCGTGCACCGAGTGCGTGGGGCTCCAGAGCATG
TCGGCGCCGTGCGTGGAGGCCGACGACGCCGTGTGCCGCTGCGCCTACGGCTACTACCAGGATGAGACGA
CTGGGCGCTGCGAGGCGTGCCGCGTGTGCGAGGCGGGCTCGGGCCTCGTGTTCTCCTGCCAGGACAAGCA
GAACACCGTGTGCGAGGAGTGCCCCGACGGCACGTATTCCGACGAGGCCAACCACGTGGACCCGTGCCTG
CCCTGCACCGTGTGCGAGGACACCGAGCGCCAGCTCCGCGAGTGCACACGCTGGGCCGACGCCGAGTGCG
AGGAGATCCCTGGCCGTTGGATTACACGGTCCACACCCCCAGAGGGCTCGGACAGCACAGCCCCCAGCAC
CCAGGAGCCTGAGGCACCTCCAGAACAAGACCTCATAGCCAGCACGGTGGCAGGTGTGGTGACCACAGTG
ATGGGCAGCTCCCAGCCCGTGGTGACCCGAGGCACCACCGACAACCTCATCCCTGTCTATTGCTCCATCC
TGGCTGCTGTGGTTGTGGGCCTTGTGGCCTACATAGCCTTCAAGAGGTGGAACAGGGGTATCCTCTAG
